>Addgene plasmid #96915 | FLAG-Atoh1 S334A | addgene full sequence | sequence record 182271 | Addgene NGS Result
GACGGATCGGGAGATCTCCCGATCCCCTATGGTGCACTCTCAGTACAATCTGCTCTGATGCCGCATAGTT
AAGCCAGTATCTGCTCCCTGCTTGTGTGTTGGAGGTCGCTGAGTAGTGCGCGAGCAAAATTTAAGCTACA
ACAAGGCAAGGCTTGACCGACAATTGCATGAAGAATCTGCTTAGGGTTAGGCGTTTTGCGCTGCTTCGCG
ATGTACGGGCCAGATATACGCGTTGACATTGATTATTGACTAGTTATTAATAGTAATCAATTACGGGGTC
ATTAGTTCATAGCCCATATATGGAGTTCCGCGTTACATAACTTACGGTAAATGGCCCGCCTGGCTGACCG
CCCAACGACCCCCGCCCATTGACGTCAATAATGACGTATGTTCCCATAGTAACGCCAATAGGGACTTTCC
ATTGACGTCAATGGGTGGAGTATTTACGGTAAACTGCCCACTTGGCAGTACATCAAGTGTATCATATGCC
AAGTACGCCCCCTATTGACGTCAATGACGGTAAATGGCCCGCCTGGCATTATGCCCAGTACATGACCTTA
TGGGACTTTCCTACTTGGCAGTACATCTACGTATTAGTCATCGCTATTACCATGGTGATGCGGTTTTGGC
AGTACATCAATGGGCGTGGATAGCGGTTTGACTCACGGGGATTTCCAAGTCTCCACCCCATTGACGTCAA
TGGGAGTTTGTTTTGGCACCAAAATCAACGGGACTTTCCAAAATGTCGTAACAACTCCGCCCCATTGACG
CAAATGGGCGGTAGGCGTGTACGGTGGGAGGTCTATATAAGCAGAGCTCTCTGGCTAACTAGAGAACCCA
CTGCTTACTGGCTTATCGAAATTAATACGACTCACTATAGGGAGACCCAAGCTGGCTAGCGTTTAAACTT
AAGCTTGGTACCGAGCTCGGATCCACTAGTCCAGTGTGGTGGAATTCATGGACTACAAAGACGATGATGA
TAAAGATTACAAAGATGACGATGACAAGGGGTCCCGCCTGCTGCATGCAGAAGAGTGGGCTGAGGTAAAA
GAGTTGGGGGACCACCATCGCCATCCCCAGCCGCACCACGTCCCGCCGCTGACGCCACAGCCACCTGCTA
CCCTGCAGGCGAGAGACCTTCCCGTCTACCCGGCAGAACTGTCCCTCCTGGATAGCACCGACCCACGCGC
CTGGCTGACTCCCACTTTGCAGGGCCTCTGCACGGCACGCGCCGCCCAGTATCTGCTGCATTCTCCCGAG
CTGGGTGCCTCCGAGGCCGCGGCGCCCCGGGACGAGGCTGACAGCCAGGGTGAGCTGGTAAGGAGAAGCG
GCTGTGGCGGCCTCAGCAAGAGCCCCGGGCCCGTCAAAGTACGGGAACAGCTGTGCAAGCTGAAGGGTGG
GGTTGTAGTGGACGAGCTTGGCTGCAGCCGCCAGCGAGCCCCTTCCAGCAAACAGGTGAATGGGGTACAG
AAGCAAAGGAGGCTGGCAGCAAACGCAAGGGAACGGCGCAGGATGCACGGGCTGAACCACGCCTTCGACC
AGCTGCGCAACGTTATCCCGTCCTTCAACAACGACAAGAAGCTGTCCAAATATGAGACCCTACAGATGGC
CCAGATCTACATCAACGCTCTGTCGGAGTTGCTGCAGACTCCCAATGTCGGAGAGCAACCGCCGCCGCCC
ACAGCTTCCTGCAAAAATGACCACCATCACCTTCGCACCGCCTCCTCCTATGAAGGAGGTGCGGGCGCCT
CTGCGGTAGCTGGGGCTCAGCCAGCCCCGGGAGGGGGCCCGAGACCTACCCCGCCCGGGCCTTGCCGGAC
TCGCTTCTCAGGCCCAGCTTCCTCTGGGGGTTACTCGGTGCAGCTGGACGCTTTGCACTTCCCAGCCTTC
GAGGACAGGGCCCTAACAGCGATGATGGCACAGAAGGACCTGTCGCCTTCGCTGCCCGGGGGCATCCTGC
AGCCTGTACAGGAGGACAACAGCAAAACATCTCCCAGATCCCACAGAGCTGACGGAGAGTTTTCCCCCCA
CTCTCATTACAGTGACTCTGATGAGGCCAGTTAGTCTAGAGGGCCCGTTTAAACCCGCTGATCAGCCTCG
ACTGTGCCTTCTAGTTGCCAGCCATCTGTTGTTTGCCCCTCCCCCGTGCCTTCCTTGACCCTGGAAGGTG
CCACTCCCACTGTCCTTTCCTAATAAAATGAGGAAATTGCATCGCATTGTCTGAGTAGGTGTCATTCTAT
TCTGGGGGGTGGGGTGGGGCAGGACAGCAAGGGGGAGGATTGGGAAGACAATAGCAGGCATGCTGGGGAT
GCGGTGGGCTCTATGGCTTCTGAGGCGGAAAGAACCAGCTGGGGCTCTAGGGGGTATCCCC
[124 nt withheld, positions 2372-2495]
C
[91 nt withheld, positions 2497-2587]
A
[49 nt withheld, positions 2589-2637]
CCTTTGACGTTGGAGTCCACGTTCTTT
[37 nt withheld, positions 2665-2701]
ACCCTATCTCGGTCTATTCTTTTGATTTATAAGGGATTTTGCCGATTTCGGCCTATTGGTTAAAAAATGA
GCTGATTTAACAAAAATTTAACGCGAATTAATTCTGTGGAATGTGTGTCAGTTAGGGTGTGGAAAGTCCC
CAGGCTCCCCAGCAGGCAGAAGTATGCAAAGCATGCATCTCAATTAGTCAGCAACCAGGTGTGGAAAGTC
CCCAGGCTCCCCAGCAGGCAGAAGTATGCAAAGCATGCATCTCAATTAGTCAGCAACCATAGTCCCGCCC
CTAACTCCGCCCATCCCGCCCCTAACTCCGCCCAGTTCCGCCCATTCTCCGCCCCATGGCTGACTAATTT
TTTTTATTTATGCAGAGGCCGAGGCCGCCTCTGCCTCTGAGCTATTCCAGAAGTAGTGAGGAGGCTTTTT
TGGAGGCCTAGGCTTTTGCAAAAAGCTCCCGGGAGCTTGTATATCCATTTTCGGATCTGATCAAGAGACA
GGATGAGGATCGTTTCGCATGATTGAACAAGATGGATTGCACGCAGGTTCTCCGGCCGCTTGGGTGGAGA
GGCTATTCGGCTATGACTGGGCACAACAGACAATCGGCTGCTCTGATGCCGCCGTGTTCCGGCTGTCAGC
GCAGGGGCGCCCGGTTCTTTTTGTCAAGACCGACCTGTCCGGTGCCCTGAATGAACTGCAGGACGAGGCA
GCGCGGCTATCGTGGCTGGCCACGACGGGCGTTCCTTGCGCAGCTGTGCTCGACGTTGTCACTGAAGCGG
GAAGGGACTGGCTGCTATTGGGCGAAGTGCCGGGGCAGGATCTCCTGTCATCTCACCTTGCTCCTGCCGA
GAAAGTATCCATCATGGCTGATGCAATGCGGCGGCTGCATACGCTTGATCCGGCTACCTGCCCATTCGAC
CACCAAGCGAAACATCGCATCGAGCGAGCACGTACTCGGATGGAAGCCGGTCTTGTCGATCAGGATGATC
TGGACGAAGAGCATCAGGGGCTCGCGCCAGCCGAACTGTTCGCCAGGCTCAAGGCGCGCATGCCCGACGG
CGAGGATCTCGTCGTGACCCATGGCGATGCCTGCTTGCCGAATATCATGGTGGAAAATGGCCGCTTTTCT
GGATTCATCGACTGTGGCCGGCTGGGTGTGGCGGACCGCTATCAGGACATAGCGTTGGCTACCCGTGATA
TTGCTGAAGAGCTTGGCGGCGAATGGGCTGACCGCTTCCTCGTGCTTTACGGTATCGCCGCTCCCGATTC
GCAGCGCATCGCCTTCTATCGCCTTCTTGACGAGTTCTTCTGAGCGGGACTCTGGGGTTCGAAATGACCG
ACCAAGCGACGCCCAACCTGCCATCACGAGATTTCGATTCCACCGCCGCCTTCTATGAAAGGTTGGGCTT
CGGAATCGTTTTCCGGGACGCCGGCTGGATGATCCTCCAGCGCGGGGATCTCATGCTGGAGTTCTTCGCC
CACCCCAACTTGTTTATTGCAGCTTATAATGGTTACAAATAAAGCAATAGCATCACAAATTTCACAAATA
AAGCATTTTTTTCACTGCATTCTAGTTGTGGTTTGTCCAAACTCATCAATGTATCTTATCATGTCTGTAT
ACCGTCGACCTCTAGCTAGAGCTTGGCGTAATCATGGTCATAGCTGTTTCCTGTGTGAAATTGTTATCCG
CTCACAATTCCACACAACATACGAGCCGGAAGCATAAAGTGTAAAGCCTGGGGTGCCTAATGAGTGAGCT
AACTCACATTAATTGCGTTGCGCTCACTGCCCGCTTTCCAGTCGGGAAACCTGTCGTGCCAGCTGCATTA
ATGAATCGGCCAACGCGCGGGGAGAGGCGGTTTGCGTATTGGGCGCTCTTCCGCTTCCTCGCTCACTGAC
TCGCTGCGCTCGGTCGTTCGGCTGCGGCGAGCGGTATCAGCTCACTCAAAGGCGGTAATACGGTTATCCA
CAGAATCAGGGGATAACGCAGGAAAGAACATGTGAGCAAAAGGCCAGCAAAAGGCCAGGAACCGTAAAAA
GGCCGCGTTGCTGGCGTTTTTCCATAGGCTCCGCCCCCCTGACGAGCATCACAAAAATCGACGCTCAAGT
CAGAGGTGGCGAAACCCGACAGGACTATAAAGATACCAGGCGTTTCCCCCTGGAAGCTCCCTCGTGCGCT
CTCCTGTTCCGACCCTGCCGCTTACCGGATACCTGTCCGCCTTTCTCCCTTCGGGAAGCGTGGCGCTTTC
TCATAGCTCACGCTGTAGGTATCTCAGTTCGGTGTAGGTCGTTCGCTCCAAGCTGGGCTGTGTGCACGAA
CCCCCCGTTCAGCCCGACCGCTGCGCCTTATCCGGTAACTATCGTCTTGAGTCCAACCCGGTAAGACACG
ACTTATCGCCACTGGCAGCAGCCACTGGTAACAGGATTAGCAGAGCGAGGTATGTAGGCGGTGCTACAGA
GTTCTTGAAGTGGTGGCCTAACTACGGCTACACTAGAAGAACAGTATTTGGTATCTGCGCTCTGCTGAAG
CCAGTTACCTTCGGAAAAAGAGTTGGTAGCTCTTGATCCGGCAAACAAACCACCGCTGGTAGCGGTGGTT
TTTTTGTTTGCAAGCAGCAGATTACGCGCAGAAAAAAAGGATCTCAAGAAGATCCTTTGATCTTTTCTAC
GGGGTCTGACGCTCAGTGGAACGAAAACTCACGTTAAGGGATTTTGGTCATGAGATTATCAAAAAGGATC
TTCACCTAGATCCTTTTAAATTAAAAATGAAGTTTTAAATCAATCTAAAGTATATATGAGTAAACTTGGT
CTGACAGTTACCAATGCTTAATCAGTGAGGCACCTATCTCAGCGATCTGTCTATTTCGTTCATCCATAGT
TGCCTGACTCCCCGTCGTGTAGATAACTACGATACGGGAGGGCTTACCATCTGGCCCCAGTGCTGCAATG
ATACCGCGAGACCCACGCTCACCGGCTCCAGATTTATCAGCAATAAACCAGCCAGCCGGAAGGGCCGAGC
GCAGAAGTGGTCCTGCAACTTTATCCGCCTCCATCCAGTCTATTAATTGTTGCCGGGAAGCTAGAGTAAG
TAGTTCGCCAGTTAATAGTTTGCGCAACGTTGTTGCCATTGCTACAGGCATCGTGGTGTCACGCTCGTCG
TTTGGTATGGCTTCATTCAGCTCCGGTTCCCAACGATCAAGGCGAGTTACATGATCCCCCATGTTGTGCA
AAAAAGCGGTTAGCTCCTTCGGTCCTCCGATCGTTGTCAGAAGTAAGTTGGCCGCAGTGTTATCACTCAT
GGTTATGGCAGCACTGCATAATTCTCTTACTGTCATGCCATCCGTAAGATGCTTTTCTGTGACTGGTGAG
TACTCAACCAAGTCATTCTGAGAATAGTGTATGCGGCGACCGAGTTGCTCTTGCCCGGCGTCAATACGGG
ATAATACCGCGCCACATAGCAGAACTTTAAAAGTGCTCATCATTGGAAAACGTTCTTCGGGGCGAAAACT
CTCAAGGATCTTACCGCTGTTGAGATCCAGTTCGATGTAACCCACTCGTGCACCCAACTGATCTTCAGCA
TCTTTTACTTTCACCAGCGTTTCTGGGTGAGCAAAAACAGGAAGGCAAAATGCCGCAAAAAAGGGAATAA
GGGCGACACGGAAATGTTGAATACTCATACTCTTCCTTTTTCAATATTATTGAAGCATTTATCAGGGTTA
TTGTCTCATGAGCGGATACATATTTGAATGTATTTAGAAAAATAAACAAATAGGGGTTCCGCGCACATTT
CCCCGAAAAGTGCCACCTGACGTC
Features (pLannotate 1.2.2; 21 found; start..end, strand, type, name):
     28..80      -  misc_feature   bom (fragment): basis of mobility region from pBR322
    235..614     +  enhancer       CMV enhancer: human cytomegalovirus immediate early enhancer
    615..818     +  promoter       CMV promoter: human cytomegalovirus (CMV) immediate early promoter
    814..847     +  LTR            5' LTR (truncated) (fragment): truncated 5' long terminal repeat (LTR) from HIV-1
    863..881     +  promoter       T7 promoter: promoter for bacteriophage T7 RNA polymerase
    988..1008    +  CDS            3xFLAG (fragment): three tandem FLAG® epitope tags, followed by an enterokinase cleavage site
   1012..2061    +  CDS            Atoh1: ATOH1_MOUSE - Also known as Ath1. Experimental evidence at protein level: Swiss-Prot protein existence level 1. Transcriptional regulator. Activates E box-dependent transcription in collaboration with TCF3/E47, but the activity is completely antagonized by the negative regulator of neurogenesis HES1. Plays a role in the differentiation of subsets of neural cells by activating E box-dependent transcription. From Mus musculus (Mouse).
   2102..2326    +  polyA_signal   bGH poly(A) signal: bovine growth hormone polyadenylation signal
   2330..2351    +  promoter       SV40 promoter (fragment): SV40 enhancer and early promoter
   2372..2800    +  rep_origin     f1 ori (sequence partly withheld): f1 bacteriophage origin of replication; arrow indicates direction of (+) strand synthesis
   2814..3143    +  promoter       SV40 promoter: SV40 enhancer and early promoter
   3210..4001    +  CDS            neo: KKA2_KLEPN - Also known as kan, nptII. Experimental evidence at protein level: Swiss-Prot protein existence level 1. Resistance to kanamycin, neomycin, paromomycin, ribostamycin, butirosin and gentamicin B. From Klebsiella pneumoniae.
   4025..4183    +  CDS            ble (fragment): BLE_KLEPN - Experimental evidence at protein level: Swiss-Prot protein existence level 1. Binding protein with a strong affinity to the bleomycin family of antibiotics. Binds to CL990; an antimitotic-antibiotic compound. From Klebsiella pneumoniae.
   4178..4299    +  polyA_signal   SV40 poly(A) signal: SV40 polyadenylation signal
   4372..4388    -  protein_bind   lac operator: The lac repressor binds to the lac operator to inhibit transcription in E. coli. This inhibition can be relieved by adding lactose or isopropyl-β-D-thiogalactopyranoside (IPTG). lac repressor encoded by lacI
   4396..4426    -  promoter       lac promoter: promoter for the E. coli lac operon
   4441..4462    -  protein_bind   CAP binding site: CAP binding activates transcription in the presence of cAMP. E. coli catabolite activator protein
   4475..4567    -  CDS            lacI (fragment): lac repressor; lacI; The lac repressor binds to the lac operator to inhibit transcription in E. coli. This inhibition can be relieved by adding lactose or isopropyl-β-D-thiogalactopyranoside (IPTG).
   4750..5338    -  rep_origin     ori: high-copy-number ColE1/pMB1/pBR322/pUC origin of replication
   5509..6369    -  CDS            AmpR: β-lactamase; bla; confers resistance to ampicillin, carbenicillin, and related antibiotics
   6370..6474    -  promoter       AmpR promoter: bla
