[The description below was written by a language model from this plasmid's Addgene catalogue record and pLannotate feature annotations shown in this document.]
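Description:
FLAG-Atoh1 S334A is a mammalian expression plasmid built on the pcDNA3.1(+) backbone that encodes mouse Atoh1 (also known as Math1), a basic helix-loop-helix transcription factor that activates E box-dependent transcription and drives differentiation of certain neural and sensory cell types. The coding sequence carries a point mutation changing serine 334 to alanine and is fused at its N terminus to a tandem 2xFLAG epitope for detection or immunoprecipitation. The automated annotation picks up this tag only as a short partial match to a 3xFLAG element immediately upstream of the Atoh1 open reading frame. Expression is driven by the human cytomegalovirus immediate early enhancer and promoter and terminated by the bovine growth hormone polyadenylation signal. A T7 promoter sits between the CMV promoter and the insert and can serve for in vitro transcription or as a sequencing priming site.

The roughly 6.5 kb plasmid is propagated in E. coli through a high-copy ColE1/pUC-type origin with ampicillin selection from the β-lactamase gene, and it also carries an f1 origin for single-stranded DNA production. For selection in mammalian cells, an SV40 early promoter drives a neomycin phosphotransferase gene followed by the SV40 polyadenylation signal, conferring G418 resistance. Small annotated fragments such as the truncated HIV-1 LTR, ble, lacI and bom matches appear to be backbone remnants or incidental similarities rather than functional parts. The associated publication concerns destabilization of Atoh1 by the E3 ubiquitin ligase Huwe1 and casein kinase 1 during sensory hair cell development. This suggests the non-phosphorylatable S334A substitution is intended for examining how this residue affects Atoh1 stability, although the record itself states only the mutation.
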