Addgene plasmid #96915: FLAG-Atoh1 S334A
Purpose: Murine Atoh1 with S334A mutation
Depositing lab: Albert Edge. Depositing organization: Massachusetts Eye and Ear Infirmary. Publication: Destabilization of Atoh1 by E3 Ubiquitin Ligase Huwe1 and Casein Kinase 1 Is Essential for Normal Sensory Hair Cell Development. Cheng YF, Tong M, Edge AS. J Biol Chem. 2016 Sep 30;291(40):21096-21109. Epub 2016 Aug 19. 10.1074/jbc.M116.722124 PubMed 27542412.
Backbone
  Vector backbone: pcDNA3.1(+)
  Vector type: Mammalian Expression
  Selectable markers: Neomycin (select with G418)
Growth in bacteria
  Bacterial resistance: Ampicillin, 100 μg/mL
  Growth temperature: 37°C
  Growth strain: NEB Stable
  Copy number: Unknown
Gene/Insert
  Gene/Insert name: Atoh1
  Species: M. musculus (mouse)
  Mutation: Serine 334 changed to Alanine
  Entrez Gene: Atoh1 (a.k.a. Hath1, MATH-1, Math1, bHLHa14)
  Tag / fusion protein: 2xFLAG (N terminal on insert)
Terms and licenses: Academic/Nonprofit Terms; Industry Terms: Not Available to Industry
How to cite: FLAG-Atoh1 S334A was a gift from Albert Edge (Addgene plasmid # 96915 ; http://n2t.net/addgene:96915 ; RRID:Addgene_96915)
